>Addgene plasmid #15407 | FLAG-MED9 | depositor partial sequence | sequence record 8274 | Author sequence
ATGGCTTCCTCTGGGGTGGCGGGTGGGAGACAGGCCGAAGATACGCTACAGCCACCGCCCGAGCTGCTGC
CGGAGTCCAAGCCGCCACCACCGGCTCAGCCTCTGCCGGTCGCTGCGCTCCCGCCGCCGGCGGCTCCGCG
GCCTCAGTCCCCCGCTGGCGCGAAGGAGGAGAATTACTCCTTTTTGCCGTTGGTTCACAATGTCATCAAA
TGCATGGACAAGGACAGCCCGGATCTCCACCAGGACCTGAACGCCCTCAAAACCAAGTTCCAGGAGCTGC
GGAAGCTCATCGGCACCATGCCCGGCATCCACGTGAGCCCCGAGCAGCAGCAGCAGCAGCTCCACAGCCT
CCGAGAGCAAGTGAGGACCAAGAACGAGCTGCTGCAGAAGTACAAGAGCCTCTGCATGTTTGAGATCCCC
AAGGACTAG
