>Addgene plasmid #15407 | FLAG-MED9 | addgene partial sequence | sequence record 21893 | T7 5'-TAATACGACTCACTATAGGG-3'
ACAAGGACGATGATGACAAGCTCGAGATGGCTTCCTCTGGGGTGGCGGGTGGGAGACAGGCCGAAGATAC
GCTACAGCCACCGCCCGAGCTGCTGCCGGAGTCCAAGCCGCCACCACCGCCTCAGCCTCTGCCGGTCGCT
GCGCTCCCGCCGCCGGCGGCTCCGCGGCCTCAGTCCCCCGCTGGCGCGAAGGAGGAGAATTACTCCTTTT
TGCCGTTGGTTCACAATGTCATCAAATGCATGGACAAGGACAGCCCGGATCTCCACCAGGACCTGAACGC
CCTCAAAACCAAGTTCCAGGAGCTGCGGAAGCTCATCGGCACCATGCCCGGCATCCACGTGAGCCCCGAG
CAGCAGCAGCAGCAGCTCCACAGCCTCCGAGAGCAAGTGAGGACCAAGAACGAGCTGCTGCAGAAGTACA
AGAGCCTCTGCATGTTTGAGATCCCCAAGGACTAGGGATCCGGTACCGTCGAGTCTAGAGGGCCCGTTTA
AACCCGCTGATCAGCCTCGACTGTGCCTTCTAGTTGCCAGCCATCTGTTGTTTGCCCCTCCCCCGTGCCT
TCCTTGACCCTGGAAGGTGCCACTCCCACTGTCCTTTCCTAATAAAATGAGGAAATTGCATCGCATTGTC
TGAGTAGGTG
