[The description below was written by a language model from this plasmid's Addgene catalogue record.]
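Description:
FLAG-MED9 is a mammalian expression plasmid built on pcDNA3.1 N-FLAG/Hyg, a commercial pcDNA3.1 hygromycin backbone (about 5.6 kb without insert) that was modified in the depositing laboratory to supply an N-terminal FLAG epitope. It is propagated in E. coli as a high-copy plasmid under ampicillin selection. In mammalian cells it carries a hygromycin resistance marker, which allows selection of stably transfected lines as well as transient use. The record does not list the promoter or other regulatory elements explicitly. However, pcDNA3.1-type vectors normally drive the insert from the CMV immediate-early promoter and terminate with the bovine growth hormone polyadenylation signal. The listed T7 forward and BGH reverse sequencing primers are consistent with that layout.

The insert is a 429 bp mouse Med9 coding sequence (also recorded under the alternative names Med25 and FLJ10193), with no mutation noted. It was cloned between XhoI and BamHI sites, both of which are retained. Because the FLAG tag is encoded by the backbone upstream of the cloning site, the product is an N-terminally FLAG-tagged MED9 protein. MED9 is a subunit of the Mediator complex, the multiprotein coactivator that links transcriptional regulators to RNA polymerase II. The associated publication characterises a mammalian Mediator subunit with properties resembling yeast Cse2. The construct is suited to expressing epitope-tagged MED9 in mammalian cells for detection with anti-FLAG antibodies. It can also serve for anti-FLAG affinity purification of the tagged subunit and its associated Mediator components, although the record itself does not spell out specific applications.
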