Addgene plasmid #15407: FLAG-MED9
Depositing lab: Joan Conaway & Ronald Conaway. Publication: A mammalian mediator subunit that shares properties with Saccharomyces cerevisiae mediator subunit Cse2. Tomomori-Sato C, Sato S, Parmely TJ, Banks CA, Sorokina I, Florens L, Zybailov B, Washburn MP, Brower CS, Conaway RC, Conaway JW. J Biol Chem. 2004 Feb 13. 279(7):5846-51. 10.1074/jbc.M312523200 PubMed 14638676.
Backbone
  Vector backbone: pcDNA3.1 N-FLAG/Hyg
  Backbone manufacturer: Invitrogen, modified at Conaway lab
  Backbone size w/o insert (bp): 5600
  Vector type: Mammalian Expression
  Selectable markers: Hygromycin
Growth in bacteria
  Bacterial resistance: Ampicillin, 100 μg/mL
  Growth temperature: 37°C
  Growth strain: DH5alpha
  Copy number: High Copy
Gene/Insert
  Gene/Insert name: MED9 (alt names: FLJ10193; Med25)
  Species: M. musculus (mouse)
  Insert size (bp): 429
  Mutation: N/A
  GenBank ID: NM_138675
  Entrez Gene: Med9 (a.k.a. Med25, BC019367, FLJ10193, MGC30366)
  Tag / fusion protein: FLAG (N terminal on backbone)
  Cloning method: Restriction Enzyme; 5′ cloning site XhoI (not destroyed); 3′ cloning site BamHI (not destroyed)
  Sequencing primers: 5′ T7; 3′ BGH reverse
Terms and licenses: Academic/Nonprofit Terms; Industry Terms: Not Available to Industry
How to cite: FLAG-MED9 was a gift from Joan Conaway & Ronald Conaway (Addgene plasmid # 15407 ; http://n2t.net/addgene:15407 ; RRID:Addgene_15407)
